Addgene plasmid #144308: TFORF1735
Purpose: Lentiviral vector for overexpressing transcription factor ORFs with unique 24-bp barcodes. Barcodes facilitate identification of transcription factors in pooled screens.
Depositing lab: Feng Zhang. Depositing organization: Broad Institute. Publication: A transcription factor atlas of directed differentiation. Joung J, Ma S, Tay T, Geiger-Schuller KR, Kirchgatterer PC, Verdine VK, Guo B, Arias-Garcia MA, Allen WE, Singh A, Kuksenko O, Abudayyeh OO, Gootenberg JS, Fu Z, Macrae RK, Buenrostro JD, Regev A, Zhang F. Cell. 2023 Jan 5;186(1):209-229.e26. doi: 10.1016/j.cell.2022.11.026. PubMed 36608654.
Backbone
  Vector backbone: pLX_TRC317
  Backbone manufacturer: Broad Institute Genetic Perturbation Platform
  Backbone size w/o insert (bp): 8264
  Vector type: Mammalian Expression, Lentiviral
  Selectable markers: Puromycin
Growth in bacteria
  Bacterial resistance: Ampicillin, 100 μg/mL
  Growth temperature: 37°C
  Growth strain: NEB Stable
  Copy number: High Copy
Gene/Insert
  Gene/Insert name: ADAR
  Species: H. sapiens (human)
  Insert size (bp): 3782
  Entrez Gene: ADAR (a.k.a. ADAR1, AGS6, DRADA, DSH, DSRAD, G1P1, IFI-4, IFI4, K88DSRBP, P136)
  Promoter: EF1a
  Cloning method: Unknown
  Sequencing primers: 5′ GGGTGGAGACTGAAGTTAGGCCAG; 3′ CACATAGCGTAAAAGGAGCAACATAG
Terms and licenses: Academic/Nonprofit Terms; Industry Terms: Not Available to Industry
Depositor comments: NM_001111,ENST00000368474 . The transcription factor ORF portion of this plasmid was synthesized by Genewiz. Please test multiple small colonies in case of plasmid recombination. To make this collection available in a timely manner, a portion of this collection was not fully sequenced by Addgene. If an Addgene verified full plasmid sequence is not available, please contact us prior to placing an order to request the full sequence.
How to cite: TFORF1735 was a gift from Feng Zhang (Addgene plasmid # 144308 ; http://n2t.net/addgene:144308 ; RRID:Addgene_144308)
