[The description below was written by a language model from this plasmid's Addgene catalogue record and pLannotate feature annotations shown in this document.]
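Description:
TFORF1735 is a lentiviral mammalian expression plasmid built on the pLX_TRC317 backbone, part of a barcoded collection of transcription factor open reading frames intended for overexpression and pooled screening. It carries human ADAR (ADAR1), the double-stranded RNA adenosine deaminase responsible for A-to-I RNA editing; the depositor notes that the ORF was made by gene synthesis. In bacteria the plasmid replicates from a high-copy ColE1/pUC-type origin and is selected with ampicillin through the β-lactamase gene. An f1 origin and remnants of a lac/lacZα cloning region flanked by T7 and T3 promoters are also present. The depositor warns that the plasmid can recombine, which is common for LTR-containing vectors.

The viral cassette has a third-generation layout. An RSV promoter drives a truncated HIV-1 5' LTR, followed by the Ψ packaging signal with a gag fragment, the RRE for Rev-dependent export of the genomic RNA, a cPPT/CTS, and a self-inactivating ΔU3 3' LTR with a downstream SV40 polyadenylation signal. Within the provirus, an SV40 early promoter/origin segment precedes the puromycin N-acetyltransferase gene, allowing selection of transduced cells. A separate EF-1α promoter drives the ADAR coding sequence, with a WPRE downstream to enhance transcript stability and expression.

According to the record, each construct in the collection bears a unique 24-bp barcode that identifies the ORF in pooled screens. The barcode is not annotated in the feature table, so its position cannot be confirmed, although a short unannotated stretch and a small U6-like fragment lie between the ORF and the WPRE. Typical use is packaging into lentivirus for stable ADAR overexpression, for example in directed-differentiation screens.
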