Features (pLannotate 1.2.2; 31 found; start..end, strand, type, name):
      5..231     +  promoter       RSV promoter: Rous sarcoma virus enhancer/promoter
    232..412     +  LTR            5' LTR (truncated): truncated 5' long terminal repeat (LTR) from HIV-1
    459..584     +  misc_feature   HIV-1 Ψ: packaging signal of human immunodeficiency virus type 1
    568..931     +  CDS            HIV-1 gag (fragment): gag protein from human immunodeficiency virus 1; gag
   1077..1310    +  misc_feature   RRE: The Rev response element (RRE) of HIV-1 allows for Rev-dependent mRNA export from the nucleus to the cytoplasm.
   1687..1713    +  CDS            Rev (fragment): human immunodeficiency virus 1 (HIV-1) Rev protein; rev; enhances nuclear export of unspliced and incompletely spliced viral mRNAs
   1720..1743    +  promoter       SV40 promoter (fragment): SV40 early promoter
   1744..1815    +  promoter       SV40 promoter (fragment): SV40 enhancer and early promoter
   1839..1974    +  rep_origin     SV40 ori: SV40 origin of replication
   2020..2616    +  CDS            PuroR (fragment): puromycin N-acetyltransferase; pac from Streptomyces; confers resistance to puromycin
   2665..2782    +  misc_feature   cPPT/CTS: central polypurine tract and central termination sequence of HIV-1
   2847..2913    +  CDS            small t antigen (fragment): SV40 (simian virus 40) small t antigen
   2920..4098    +  promoter       EF-1α promoter: strong constitutive promoter for human elongation factor EF-1α
   4115..7792    +  CDS            ADAR: DSRAD_HUMAN - Also known as ADAR1, DSRAD, G1P1, IFI4. Experimental evidence at protein level: Swiss-Prot protein existence level 1. Catalyzes the hydrolytic deamination of adenosine to inosine in double-stranded RNA (dsRNA) referred to as A-to-I RNA editing (PubMed:7972084, PubMed:7565688, PubMed:12618436). This may affect gene expression and function in a number of ways that include mRNA translation by changing codons and hence the amino acid sequence of proteins; pre-mRNA splicing by altering splice site recognition sequences; RNA stability by changing sequences involved in nuclease recognit
   7808..7861    +  promoter       U6 promoter (fragment): RNA polymerase III promoter for human U6 snRNA
   7903..8491    +  misc_feature   WPRE: woodchuck hepatitis virus posttranscriptional regulatory element
   8542..8561    +  misc_feature   cPPT/CTS (fragment): central polypurine tract and central termination sequence of HIV-1
   8563..8796    +  LTR            3' LTR (ΔU3): self-inactivating 3' long terminal repeat (LTR) from HIV-1
   8874..8995    +  polyA_signal   SV40 poly(A) signal: SV40 polyadenylation signal
   9035..9170    +  rep_origin     SV40 ori: SV40 origin of replication
   9191..9209    -  promoter       T7 promoter: promoter for bacteriophage T7 RNA polymerase
   9217..9372    +  CDS            lacZα (fragment): LacZα fragment of β-galactosidase; lacZ fragment
   9377..9805    +  rep_origin     f1 ori (sequence partly withheld): f1 bacteriophage origin of replication; arrow indicates direction of (+) strand synthesis
   9858..9962    +  promoter       AmpR promoter: bla
   9963..10823   +  CDS            AmpR: β-lactamase; bla; confers resistance to ampicillin, carbenicillin, and related antibiotics
  10994..11582   +  rep_origin     ori: high-copy-number ColE1/pMB1/pBR322/pUC origin of replication
  11765..11857   +  CDS            lacI (fragment): lac repressor; lacI; The lac repressor binds to the lac operator to inhibit transcription in E. coli. This inhibition can be relieved by adding lactose or isopropyl-β-D-thiogalactopyranoside (IPTG).
  11870..11891   +  protein_bind   CAP binding site: CAP binding activates transcription in the presence of cAMP. E. coli catabolite activator protein
  11906..11936   +  promoter       lac promoter: promoter for the E. coli lac operon
  11940..11962   +  protein_bind   lac operator (fragment): The lac repressor binds to the lac operator to inhibit transcription in E. coli. This inhibition can be relieved by adding lactose or isopropyl-β-D-thiogalactopyranoside (IPTG). lac repressor encoded by lacI
  12005..12023   +  promoter       T3 promoter: promoter for bacteriophage T3 RNA polymerase
>Addgene plasmid #144308 | TFORF1735 | addgene full sequence | sequence record 408642 | Addgene NGS Result
TTAATGTAGTCTTATGCAATACTCTTGTAGTCTTGCAACATGGTAACGATGAGTTAGCAACATGCCTTAC
AAGGAGAGAAAAAGCACCGTGCATGCCGATTGGTGGAAGTAAGGTGGTACGATCGTGCCTTATTAGGAAG
GCAACAGACGGGTCTGACATGGATTGGACGAACCACTGAATTGCCGCATTGCAGAGATATTGTATTTAAG
TGCCTAGCTCGATACATAAACGGGTCTCTCTGGTTAGACCAGATCTGAGCCTGGGAGCTCTCTGGCTAAC
TAGGGAACCCACTGCTTAAGCCTCAATAAAGCTTGCCTTGAGTGCTTCAAGTAGTGTGTGCCCGTCTGTT
GTGTGACTCTGGTAACTAGAGATCCCTCAGACCCTTTTAGTCAGTGTGGAAAATCTCTAGCAGTGGCGCC
CGAACAGGGACTTGAAAGCGAAAGGGAAACCAGAGGAGCTCTCTCGACGCAGGACTCGGCTTGCTGAAGC
GCGCACGGCAAGAGGCGAGGGGCGGCGACTGGTGAGTACGCCAAAAATTTTGACTAGCGGAGGCTAGAAG
GAGAGAGATGGGTGCGAGAGCGTCAGTATTAAGCGGGGGAGAATTAGATCGCGATGGGAAAAAATTCGGT
TAAGGCCAGGGGGAAAGAAAAAATATAAATTAAAACATATAGTATGGGCAAGCAGGGAGCTAGAACGATT
CGCAGTTAATCCTGGCCTGTTAGAAACATCAGAAGGCTGTAGACAAATACTGGGACAGCTACAACCATCC
CTTCAGACAGGATCAGAAGAACTTAGATCATTATATAATACAGTAGCAACCCTCTATTGTGTGCATCAAA
GGATAGAGATAAAAGACACCAAGGAAGCTTTAGACAAGATAGAGGAAGAGCAAAACAAAAGTAAGACCAC
CGCACAGCAAGCGGCCGCTGATCTTCAGACCTGGAGGAGGAGATATGAGGGACAATTGGAGAAGTGAATT
ATATAAATATAAAGTAGTAAAAATTGAACCATTAGGAGTAGCACCCACCAAGGCAAAGAGAAGAGTGGTG
CAGAGAGAAAAAAGAGCAGTGGGAATAGGAGCTTTGTTCCTTGGGTTCTTGGGAGCAGCAGGAAGCACTA
TGGGCGCAGCGTCAATGACGCTGACGGTACAGGCCAGACAATTATTGTCTGGTATAGTGCAGCAGCAGAA
CAATTTGCTGAGGGCTATTGAGGCGCAACAGCATCTGTTGCAACTCACAGTCTGGGGCATCAAGCAGCTC
CAGGCAAGAATCCTGGCTGTGGAAAGATACCTAAAGGATCAACAGCTCCTGGGGATTTGGGGTTGCTCTG
GAAAACTCATTTGCACCACTGCTGTGCCTTGGAATGCTAGTTGGAGTAATAAATCTCTGGAACAGATTTG
GAATCACACGACCTGGATGGAGTGGGACAGAGAAATTAACAATTACACAAGCTTAATACACTCCTTAATT
GAAGAATCGCAAAACCAGCAAGAAAAGAATGAACAAGAATTATTGGAATTAGATAAATGGGCAAGTTTGT
GGAATTGGTTTAACATAACAAATTGGCTGTGGTATATAAAATTATTCATAATGATAGTAGGAGGCTTGGT
AGGTTTAAGAATAGTTTTTGCTGTACTTTCTATAGTGAATAGAGTTAGGCAGGGATATTCACCATTATCG
TTTCAGACCCACCTCCCAACCCCGAGGGGACCCATGCATTGCATCTCAATTAGTCAGCAACCAGGTGTGG
AAAGTCCCCAGGCTCCCCAGCAGGCAGAAGTATGCAAAGCATGCGTCTCAATTAGTCAGCAACCATAGTC
CCGCCCCTAACTCCGCCCATCCCGCCCCTAACTCCGCCCAGTTCCGCCCATTCTCCGCCCCATGGCTGAC
TAATTTTTTTTATTTATGCAGAGGCCGAGGCCGCCTCGGCCTCTGAGCTATTCCAGAAGTAGTGAGGAGG
CTTTTTTGGAGGCCTAGGCTTTTGCAAAAAGCTTTCTAGAGGTACCACCGGAGCTTACCATGACCGAGTA
CAAGCCCACGGTGCGCCTCGCCACCCGCGACGACGTCCCCAGGGCCGTACGCACCCTCGCCGCCGCGTTC
GCCGACTACCCCGCCACGCGCCACACCGTCGATCCGGACCGCCACATCGAGCGGGTCACCGAGCTGCAAG
AACTCTTCCTCACGCGCGTCGGGCTCGACATCGGCAAGGTGTGGGTCGCGGACGACGGCGCCGCCGTGGC
GGTCTGGACCACGCCGGAGAGCGTCGAAGCGGGGGCGGTGTTCGCCGAGATCGGCCCGCGCATGGCCGAG
TTGAGCGGTTCCCGGCTGGCCGCGCAGCAACAGATGGAAGGCCTCCTGGCGCCGCACCGGCCCAAGGAGC
CCGCGTGGTTCCTGGCCACCGTCGGCGTCTCGCCCGACCACCAGGGCAAGGGTCTGGGCAGCGCCGTCGT
GCTCCCCGGAGTGGAGGCGGCCGAGCGCGCCGGGGTGCCCGCCTTCCTGGAGACCTCCGCGCCCCGCAAC
CTCCCCTTCTACGAGCGGCTCGGCTTCACCGTCACCGCCGACGTCGAGGTGCCCGAAGGACCGCGCACCT
GGTGCATGACCCGCAAGCCCGGTGCCAGTTAACGAATTCTAGATCTTGAGACAAATGGCAGTATTCATCC
ACAATTTTAAAAGAAAAGGGGGGATTGGGGGGTACAGTGCAGGGGAAAGAATAGTAGACATAATAGCAAC
AGACATACAAACTAAAGAATTACAAAAACAAATTACAAAAATTCAAAATTTTCGGGTTTATTACAGGGAC
AGCAGAGATCCACTTTGGCGCCGGCTCGAGGCCTGCAGGTGCAAAGATGGATAAAGTTTTAAACAGAGAG
GAATCTTTGCAGCTAATGGACCTTCTAGGTCTTGAAAGGAGTGGGAATTGGCTCCGGTGCCCGTCAGTGG
GCAGAGCGCACATCGCCCACAGTCCCCGAGAAGTTGGGGGGAGGGGTCGGCAATTGAACCGGTGCCTAGA
GAAGGTGGCGCGGGGTAAACTGGGAAAGTGATGTCGTGTACTGGCTCCGCCTTTTTCCCGAGGGTGGGGG
AGAACCGTATATAAGTGCAGTAGTCGCCGTGAACGTTCTTTTTCGCAACGGGTTTGCCGCCAGAACACAG
GTAAGTGCCGTGTGTGGTTCCCGCGGGCCTGGCCTCTTTACGGGTTATGGCCCTTGCGTGCCTTGAATTA
CTTCCACCTGGCTGCAGTACGTGATTCTTGATCCCGAGCTTCGGGTTGGAAGTGGGTGGGAGAGTTCGAG
GCCTTGCGCTTAAGGAGCCCCTTCGCCTCGTGCTTGAGTTGAGGCCTGGCCTGGGCGCTGGGGCCGCCGC
GTGCGAATCTGGTGGCACCTTCGCGCCTGTCTCGCTGCTTTCGATAAGTCTCTAGCCATTTAAAATTTTT
GATGACCTGCTGCGACGCTTTTTTTCTGGCAAGATAGTCTTGTAAATGCGGGCCAAGATCTGCACACTGG
TATTTCGGTTTTTGGGGCCGCGGGCGGCGACGGGGCCCGTGCGTCCCAGCGCACATGTTCGGCGAGGCGG
GGCCTGCGAGCGCGGCCACCGAGAATCGGACGGGGGTAGTCTCAAGCTGGCCGGCCTGCTCTGGTGCCTG
GCCTCGCGCCGCCGTGTATCGCCCCGCCCTGGGCGGCAAGGCTGGCCCGGTCGGCACCAGTTGCGTGAGC
GGAAAGATGGCCGCTTCCCGGCCCTGCTGCAGGGAGCTCAAAATGGAGGACGCGGCGCTCGGGAGAGCGG
GCGGGTGAGTCACCCACACAAAGGAAAAGGGCCTTTCCGTCCTCAGCCGTCGCTTCATGTGACTCCACGG
AGTACCGGGCGCCGTCCAGGCACCTCGATTAGTTCTCGAGCTTTTGGAGTACGTCGTCTTTAGGTTGGGG
GGAGGGGTTTTATGCGATGGAGTTTCCCCACACTGAGTGGGTGGAGACTGAAGTTAGGCCAGCTTGGCAC
TTGATGTAATTCTCCTTGGAATTTGCCCTTTTTGAGTTTGGATCTTGGTTCATTCTCAAGCCTCAGACAG
TGGTTCAAAGTTTTTTTCTTCCATTTCAGGTGTCGTGAGGCTAGCACCGCCACCATGAATCCGCGGCAGG
GGTATTCCCTCAGCGGATACTACACCCATCCATTTCAAGGCTATGAGCACAGACAGCTCAGGTACCAGCA
GCCTGGGCCAGGATCTTCCCCCAGTAGTTTCCTGCTTAAGCAAATAGAATTTCTCAAGGGGCAGCTCCCA
GAAGCACCGGTGATTGGAAAGCAGACACCGTCACTGCCACCTTCCCTCCCAGGACTCCGGCCAAGGTTTC
CAGTACTACTTGCCTCCAGTACCAGAGGCAGGCAAGTGGACATCAGGGGTGTCCCCAGGGGCGTGCATCT
CAGAAGTCAGGGGCTCCAGAGAGGGTTCCAGCATCCTTCACCACGTGGCAGGAGTCTGCCACAGAGAGGT
GTTGATTGCCTTTCCTCACATTTCCAGGAACTGAGTATCTACCAAGATCAGGAACAAAGGATCTTAAAGT
TCCTGGAAGAGCTTGGGGAAGGGAAGGCCACCACAGCACATGATCTGTCTGGGAAACTTGGGACTCCGAA
GAAAGAAATCAATCGAGTTTTATACTCCCTGGCAAAGAAGGGCAAGCTACAGAAAGAGGCAGGAACACCC
CCTTTGTGGAAAATCGCGGTCTCCACTCAGGCTTGGAACCAGCACAGCGGAGTGGTAAGACCAGACGGTC
ATAGCCAAGGAGCCCCAAACTCAGACCCGAGTTTGGAACCGGAAGACAGAAACTCCACATCTGTCTCAGA
AGATCTTCTTGAGCCTTTTATTGCAGTCTCAGCTCAGGCTTGGAACCAGCACAGCGGAGTGGTAAGACCA
GACAGTCATAGCCAAGGATCCCCAAACTCAGACCCAGGTTTGGAACCTGAAGACAGCAACTCCACATCTG
CCTTGGAAGATCCTCTTGAGTTTTTAGACATGGCCGAGATCAAGGAGAAAATCTGCGACTATCTCTTCAA
TGTGTCTGACTCCTCTGCCCTGAATTTGGCTAAAAATATTGGCCTTACCAAGGCCCGAGATATAAATGCT
GTGCTAATTGACATGGAAAGGCAGGGGGATGTCTATAGACAAGGGACAACCCCTCCCATATGGCATTTGA
CAGACAAGAAGCGAGAGAGGATGCAAATCAAGAGAAATACGAACAGTGTTCCTGAAACCGCTCCAGCTGC
AATCCCTGAGACCAAAAGAAACGCAGAGTTCCTCACCTGTAATATACCCACATCAAATGCCTCAAATAAC
ATGGTAACCACAGAAAAAGTGGAGAATGGGCAGGAACCTGTCATAAAGTTAGAAAACAGGCAAGAGGCCA
GACCAGAACCAGCAAGACTGAAACCACCTGTTCATTACAATGGCCCCTCAAAAGCAGGGTATGTTGACTT
TGAAAATGGCCAGTGGGCCACAGATGACATCCCAGATGACTTGAATAGTATCCGCGCAGCACCAGGTGAG
TTTCGAGCCATCATGGAGATGCCCTCCTTCTACAGTCATGGCTTGCCACGGTGTTCACCCTACAAGAAAC
TGACAGAGTGCCAGCTGAAGAACCCCATCAGCGGGCTGTTAGAATATGCCCAGTTCGCTAGTCAAACCTG
TGAGTTCAACATGATAGAGCAGAGTGGACCACCCCATGAACCTCGATTTAAATTCCAGGTTGTCATCAAT
GGCCGAGAGTTTCCCCCAGCTGAAGCTGGAAGCAAGAAAGTGGCCAAGCAGGATGCAGCTATGAAAGCCA
TGACAATTCTGCTAGAGGAAGCCAAAGCCAAGGACAGTGGAAAATCAGAAGAATCATCCCACTATTCCAC
AGAGAAAGAATCAGAGAAGACTGCAGAGTCCCAGACCCCCACCCCTTCAGCCACATCCTTCTTTTCTGGG
AAGAGCCCCGTCACCACACTGCTTGAGTGTATGCACAAATTGGGGAACTCCTGCGAATTCCGTCTCCTGT
CCAAAGAAGGCCCTGCCCATGAACCCAAGTTCCAATACTGTGTTGCAGTGGGAGCCCAAACTTTCCCCAG
TGTGAGTGCTCCCAGCAAGAAAGTGGCAAAGCAGATGGCCGCAGAGGAAGCCATGAAGGCCCTGCATGGG
GAGGCGACCAACTCCATGGCTTCTGATAACCAGCCTGAAGGTATGATCTCAGAGTCACTTGATAACTTGG
AATCCATGATGCCCAACAAGGTCAGGAAGATTGGCGAGCTCGTGAGATACCTGAACACCAACCCTGTGGG
TGGCCTTTTGGAGTACGCCCGCTCCCATGGCTTTGCTGCTGAATTCAAGTTGGTCGACCAGTCCGGACCT
CCTCACGAGCCCAAGTTCGTTTACCAAGCAAAAGTTGGGGGTCGCTGGTTCCCAGCCGTCTGCGCACACA
GCAAGAAGCAAGGCAAGCAGGAAGCAGCAGATGCGGCTCTCCGTGTCTTGATTGGGGAGAACGAGAAGGC
AGAACGCATGGGTTTCACAGAGGTAACCCCAGTGACAGGGGCCAGTCTCAGAAGAACTATGCTCCTCCTC
TCAAGGTCCCCAGAAGCACAGCCAAAGACACTCCCTCTCACTGGCAGCACCTTCCATGACCAGATAGCCA
TGCTGAGCCACCGGTGCTTCAACACTCTGACTAACAGCTTCCAGCCCTCCTTGCTCGGCCGCAAGATTCT
GGCCGCCATCATTATGAAAAAAGACTCTGAGGACATGGGTGTCGTCGTCAGCTTGGGAACAGGGAATCGC
TGTGTGAAAGGAGATTCTCTCAGCCTAAAAGGAGAAACTGTCAATGACTGCCATGCAGAAATAATCTCCC
GGAGAGGCTTCATCAGGTTTCTCTACAGTGAGTTAATGAAATACAACTCCCAGACTGCGAAGGATAGTAT
ATTTGAACCTGCTAAGGGAGGAGAAAAGCTCCAAATAAAAAAGACTGTGTCATTCCATCTGTATATCAGC
ACTGCTCCGTGTGGAGATGGCGCCCTCTTTGACAAGTCCTGCAGCGACCGTGCTATGGAAAGCACAGAAT
CCCGCCACTACCCTGTCTTCGAGAATCCCAAACAAGGAAAGCTCCGCACCAAGGTGGAGAACGGAGAAGG
CACAATCCCTGTGGAATCCAGTGACATTGTGCCTACGTGGGATGGCATTCGGCTCGGGGAGAGACTCCGT
ACCATGTCCTGTAGTGACAAAATCCTACGCTGGAACGTGCTGGGCCTGCAAGGGGCACTGTTGACCCACT
TCCTGCAGCCCATTTATCTCAAATCTGTCACATTGGGTTACCTTTTCAGCCAAGGGCATCTGACCCGTGC
TATTTGCTGTCGTGTGACAAGAGATGGGAGTGCATTTGAGGATGGACTACGACATCCCTTTATTGTCAAC
CACCCCAAGGTTGGCAGAGTCAGCATATATGATTCCAAAAGGCAATCCGGGAAGACTAAGGAGACAAGCG
TCAACTGGTGTCTGGCTGATGGCTATGACCTGGAGATCCTGGACGGTACCAGAGGCACTGTGGATGGGCC
ACGGAATGAATTGTCCCGGGTCTCCAAAAAGAACATTTTTCTTCTATTTAAGAAGCTCTGCTCCTTCCGT
TACCGCAGGGATCTACTGAGACTCTCCTATGGTGAGGCCAAGAAAGCTGCCCGTGACTACGAGACGGCCA
AGAACTACTTCAAAAAAGGCCTGAAGGATATGGGCTATGGGAACTGGATTAGCAAACCCCAGGAGGAAAA
GAACTTTTATCTCTGCCCAGTATAGTAATGAACTAGTCCGTAACTTGAAAGTATTTCGATTTCTTGGCTT
TATATATCTTGTGGAAAGGACGAACTATACTGGTACGCCATGCTGTCACGCGTTAAGTCGACAATCAACC
TCTGGATTACAAAATTTGTGAAAGATTGACTGGTATTCTTAACTATGTTGCTCCTTTTACGCTATGTGGA
TACGCTGCTTTAATGCCTTTGTATCATGCTATTGCTTCCCGTATGGCTTTCATTTTCTCCTCCTTGTATA
AATCCTGGTTGCTGTCTCTTTATGAGGAGTTGTGGCCCGTTGTCAGGCAACGTGGCGTGGTGTGCACTGT
GTTTGCTGACGCAACCCCCACTGGTTGGGGCATTGCCACCACCTGTCAGCTCCTTTCCGGGACTTTCGCT
TTCCCCCTCCCTATTGCCACGGCGGAACTCATCGCCGCCTGCCTTGCCCGCTGCTGGACAGGGGCTCGGC
TGTTGGGCACTGACAATTCCGTGGTGTTGTCGGGGAAATCATCGTCCTTTCCTTGGCTGCTCGCCTGTGT
TGCCACCTGGATTCTGCGCGGGACGTCCTTCTGCTACGTCCCTTCGGCCCTCAATCCAGCGGACCTTCCT
TCCCGCGGCCTGCTGCCGGCTCTGCGGCCTCTTCCGCGTCTTCGCCTTCGCCCTCAGACGAGTCGGATCT
CCCTTTGGGCCGCCTCCCCGCGTCGACTTTAAGACCAATGACTTACAAGGCAGCTGTAGATCTTAGCCAC
TTTTTAAAAGAAAAGGGGGGACTGGAAGGGCTAATTCACTCCCAACGAAGACAAGATCTGCTTTTTGCTT
GTACTGGGTCTCTCTGGTTAGACCAGATCTGAGCCTGGGAGCTCTCTGGCTAACTAGGGAACCCACTGCT
TAAGCCTCAATAAAGCTTGCCTTGAGTGCTTCAAGTAGTGTGTGCCCGTCTGTTGTGTGACTCTGGTAAC
TAGAGATCCCTCAGACCCTTTTAGTCAGTGTGGAAAATCTCTAGCAGTACGTATAGTAGTTCATGTCATC
TTATTATTCAGTATTTATAACTTGCAAAGAAATGAATATCAGAGAGTGAGAGGAACTTGTTTATTGCAGC
TTATAATGGTTACAAATAAAGCAATAGCATCACAAATTTCACAAATAAAGCATTTTTTTCACTGCATTCT
AGTTGTGGTTTGTCCAAACTCATCAATGTATCTTATCATGTCTGGCTCTAGCTATCCCGCCCCTAACTCC
GCCCATCCCGCCCCTAACTCCGCCCAGTTCCGCCCATTCTCCGCCCCATGGCTGACTAATTTTTTTTATT
TATGCAGAGGCCGAGGCCGCCTCGGCCTCTGAGCTATTCCAGAAGTAGTGAGGAGGCTTTTTTGGAGGCC
TAGGGACGTACCCAATTCGCCCTATAGTGAGTCGTATTACGCGCGCTCACTGGCCGTCGTTTTACAACGT
CGTGACTGGGAAAACCCTGGCGTTACCCAACTTAATCGCCTTGCAGCACATCCCCCTTTCGCCAGCTGGC
GTAATAGCGAAGAGGCCCGCACCGATCGCCCTTCCCAACAGTTGCGCAGCCTGAATGGCGAATGGG
[124 nt withheld, positions 9377-9500]
C
[91 nt withheld, positions 9502-9592]
A
[49 nt withheld, positions 9594-9642]
CCTTTGACGTTGGAGTCCACGTTCTTT
[37 nt withheld, positions 9670-9706]
ACCCTATCTCGGTCTATTCTTTTGATTTATAAGGGATTTTGCCGATTTCGGCCTATTGGTTAAAAAATGA
GCTGATTTAACAAAAATTTAACGCGAATTTTAACAAAATATTAACGCTTACAATTTAGGTGGCACTTTTC
GGGGAAATGTGCGCGGAACCCCTATTTGTTTATTTTTCTAAATACATTCAAATATGTATCCGCTCATGAG
ACAATAACCCTGATAAATGCTTCAATAATATTGAAAAAGGAAGAGTATGAGTATTCAACATTTCCGTGTC
GCCCTTATTCCCTTTTTTGCGGCATTTTGCCTTCCTGTTTTTGCTCACCCAGAAACGCTGGTGAAAGTAA
AAGATGCTGAAGATCAGTTGGGTGCACGAGTGGGTTACATCGAACTGGATCTCAACAGCGGTAAGATCCT
TGAGAGTTTTCGCCCCGAAGAACGTTTTCCAATGATGAGCACTTTTAAAGTTCTGCTATGTGGCGCGGTA
TTATCCCGTATTGACGCCGGGCAAGAGCAACTCGGTCGCCGCATACACTATTCTCAGAATGACTTGGTTG
AGTACTCACCAGTCACAGAAAAGCATCTTACGGATGGCATGACAGTAAGAGAATTATGCAGTGCTGCCAT
AACCATGAGTGATAACACTGCGGCCAACTTACTTCTGACAACGATCGGAGGACCGAAGGAGCTAACCGCT
TTTTTGCACAACATGGGGGATCATGTAACTCGCCTTGATCGTTGGGAACCGGAGCTGAATGAAGCCATAC
CAAACGACGAGCGTGACACCACGATGCCTGTAGCAATGGCAACAACGTTGCGCAAACTATTAACTGGCGA
ACTACTTACTCTAGCTTCCCGGCAACAATTAATAGACTGGATGGAGGCGGATAAAGTTGCAGGACCACTT
CTGCGCTCGGCCCTTCCGGCTGGCTGGTTTATTGCTGATAAATCTGGAGCCGGTGAGCGTGGGTCTCGCG
GTATCATTGCAGCACTGGGGCCAGATGGTAAGCCCTCCCGTATCGTAGTTATCTACACGACGGGGAGTCA
GGCAACTATGGATGAACGAAATAGACAGATCGCTGAGATAGGTGCCTCACTGATTAAGCATTGGTAACTG
TCAGACCAAGTTTACTCATATATACTTTAGATTGATTTAAAACTTCATTTTTAATTTAAAAGGATCTAGG
TGAAGATCCTTTTTGATAATCTCATGACCAAAATCCCTTAACGTGAGTTTTCGTTCCACTGAGCGTCAGA
CCCCGTAGAAAAGATCAAAGGATCTTCTTGAGATCCTTTTTTTCTGCGCGTAATCTGCTGCTTGCAAACA
AAAAAACCACCGCTACCAGCGGTGGTTTGTTTGCCGGATCAAGAGCTACCAACTCTTTTTCCGAAGGTAA
CTGGCTTCAGCAGAGCGCAGATACCAAATACTGTTCTTCTAGTGTAGCCGTAGTTAGGCCACCACTTCAA
GAACTCTGTAGCACCGCCTACATACCTCGCTCTGCTAATCCTGTTACCAGTGGCTGCTGCCAGTGGCGAT
AAGTCGTGTCTTACCGGGTTGGACTCAAGACGATAGTTACCGGATAAGGCGCAGCGGTCGGGCTGAACGG
GGGGTTCGTGCACACAGCCCAGCTTGGAGCGAACGACCTACACCGAACTGAGATACCTACAGCGTGAGCT
ATGAGAAAGCGCCACGCTTCCCGAAGGGAGAAAGGCGGACAGGTATCCGGTAAGCGGCAGGGTCGGAACA
GGAGAGCGCACGAGGGAGCTTCCAGGGGGAAACGCCTGGTATCTTTATAGTCCTGTCGGGTTTCGCCACC
TCTGACTTGAGCGTCGATTTTTGTGATGCTCGTCAGGGGGGCGGAGCCTATGGAAAAACGCCAGCAACGC
GGCCTTTTTACGGTTCCTGGCCTTTTGCTGGCCTTTTGCTCACATGTTCTTTCCTGCGTTATCCCCTGAT
TCTGTGGATAACCGTATTACCGCCTTTGAGTGAGCTGATACCGCTCGCCGCAGCCGAACGACCGAGCGCA
GCGAGTCAGTGAGCGAGGAAGCGGAAGAGCGCCCAATACGCAAACCGCCTCTCCCCGCGCGTTGGCCGAT
TCATTAATGCAGCTGGCACGACAGGTTTCCCGACTGGAAAGCGGGCAGTGAGCGCAACGCAATTAATGTG
AGTTAGCTCACTCATTAGGCACCCCAGGCTTTACACTTTATGCTTCCGGCTCGTATGTTGTGTGGAATTG
TGAGCGGATAACAATTTCACACAGGAAACAGCTATGACCATGATTACGCCAAGCGCGCAATTAACCCTCA
CTAAAGGGAACAAAAGCTGGAGCTGCAAGC
