>Addgene plasmid #144308 | TFORF1735 | depositor partial sequence | sequence record 285039 | Insert
ACCGCCACCATGAATCCGCGGCAGGGGTATTCCCTCAGCGGATACTACACCCATCCATTTCAAGGCTATG
AGCACAGACAGCTCAGATACCAGCAGCCTGGGCCAGGATCTTCCCCCAGTAGTTTCCTGCTTAAGCAAAT
AGAATTTCTCAAGGGGCAGCTCCCAGAAGCACCGGTGATTGGAAAGCAGACACCGTCACTGCCACCTTCC
CTCCCAGGACTCCGGCCAAGGTTTCCAGTACTACTTGCCTCCAGTACCAGAGGCAGGCAAGTGGACATCA
GGGGTGTCCCCAGGGGCGTGCATCTCAGAAGTCAGGGGCTCCAGAGAGGGTTCCAGCATCCTTCACCACG
TGGCAGGAGTCTGCCACAGAGAGGTGTTGATTGCCTTTCCTCACATTTCCAGGAACTGAGTATCTACCAA
GATCAGGAACAAAGGATCTTAAAGTTCCTGGAAGAGCTTGGGGAAGGGAAGGCCACCACAGCACATGATC
TGTCTGGGAAACTTGGGACTCCGAAGAAAGAAATCAATCGAGTTTTATACTCCCTGGCAAAGAAGGGCAA
GCTACAGAAAGAGGCAGGAACACCCCCTTTGTGGAAAATCGCGGTCTCCACTCAGGCTTGGAACCAGCAC
AGCGGAGTGGTAAGACCAGACGGTCATAGCCAAGGAGCCCCAAACTCAGACCCGAGTTTGGAACCGGAAG
ACAGAAACTCCACATCTGTCTCAGAAGATCTTCTTGAGCCTTTTATTGCAGTCTCAGCTCAGGCTTGGAA
CCAGCACAGCGGAGTGGTAAGACCAGACAGTCATAGCCAAGGATCCCCAAACTCAGACCCAGGTTTGGAA
CCTGAAGACAGCAACTCCACATCTGCCTTGGAAGATCCTCTTGAGTTTTTAGACATGGCCGAGATCAAGG
AGAAAATCTGCGACTATCTCTTCAATGTGTCTGACTCCTCTGCCCTGAATTTGGCTAAAAATATTGGCCT
TACCAAGGCCCGAGATATAAATGCTGTGCTAATTGACATGGAAAGGCAGGGGGATGTCTATAGACAAGGG
ACAACCCCTCCCATATGGCATTTGACAGACAAGAAGCGAGAGAGGATGCAAATCAAGAGAAATACGAACA
GTGTTCCTGAAACCGCTCCAGCTGCAATCCCTGAGACCAAAAGAAACGCAGAGTTCCTCACCTGTAATAT
ACCCACATCAAATGCCTCAAATAACATGGTAACCACAGAAAAAGTGGAGAATGGGCAGGAACCTGTCATA
AAGTTAGAAAACAGGCAAGAGGCCAGACCAGAACCAGCAAGACTGAAACCACCTGTTCATTACAATGGCC
CCTCAAAAGCAGGGTATGTTGACTTTGAAAATGGCCAGTGGGCCACAGATGACATCCCAGATGACTTGAA
TAGTATCCGCGCAGCACCAGGTGAGTTTCGAGCCATCATGGAGATGCCCTCCTTCTACAGTCATGGCTTG
CCACGGTGTTCACCCTACAAGAAACTGACAGAGTGCCAGCTGAAGAACCCCATCAGCGGGCTGTTAGAAT
ATGCCCAGTTCGCTAGTCAAACCTGTGAGTTCAACATGATAGAGCAGAGTGGACCACCCCATGAACCTCG
ATTTAAATTCCAGGTTGTCATCAATGGCCGAGAGTTTCCCCCAGCTGAAGCTGGAAGCAAGAAAGTGGCC
AAGCAGGATGCAGCTATGAAAGCCATGACAATTCTGCTAGAGGAAGCCAAAGCCAAGGACAGTGGAAAAT
CAGAAGAATCATCCCACTATTCCACAGAGAAAGAATCAGAGAAGACTGCAGAGTCCCAGACCCCCACCCC
TTCAGCCACATCCTTCTTTTCTGGGAAGAGCCCCGTCACCACACTGCTTGAGTGTATGCACAAATTGGGG
AACTCCTGCGAATTCCGTCTCCTGTCCAAAGAAGGCCCTGCCCATGAACCCAAGTTCCAATACTGTGTTG
CAGTGGGAGCCCAAACTTTCCCCAGTGTGAGTGCTCCCAGCAAGAAAGTGGCAAAGCAGATGGCCGCAGA
GGAAGCCATGAAGGCCCTGCATGGGGAGGCGACCAACTCCATGGCTTCTGATAACCAGCCTGAAGGTATG
ATCTCAGAGTCACTTGATAACTTGGAATCCATGATGCCCAACAAGGTCAGGAAGATTGGCGAGCTCGTGA
GATACCTGAACACCAACCCTGTGGGTGGCCTTTTGGAGTACGCCCGCTCCCATGGCTTTGCTGCTGAATT
CAAGTTGGTCGACCAGTCCGGACCTCCTCACGAGCCCAAGTTCGTTTACCAAGCAAAAGTTGGGGGTCGC
TGGTTCCCAGCCGTCTGCGCACACAGCAAGAAGCAAGGCAAGCAGGAAGCAGCAGATGCGGCTCTCCGTG
TCTTGATTGGGGAGAACGAGAAGGCAGAACGCATGGGTTTCACAGAGGTAACCCCAGTGACAGGGGCCAG
TCTCAGAAGAACTATGCTCCTCCTCTCAAGGTCCCCAGAAGCACAGCCAAAGACACTCCCTCTCACTGGC
AGCACCTTCCATGACCAGATAGCCATGCTGAGCCACCGGTGCTTCAACACTCTGACTAACAGCTTCCAGC
CCTCCTTGCTCGGCCGCAAGATTCTGGCCGCCATCATTATGAAAAAAGACTCTGAGGACATGGGTGTCGT
CGTCAGCTTGGGAACAGGGAATCGCTGTGTGAAAGGAGATTCTCTCAGCCTAAAAGGAGAAACTGTCAAT
GACTGCCATGCAGAAATAATCTCCCGGAGAGGCTTCATCAGGTTTCTCTACAGTGAGTTAATGAAATACA
ACTCCCAGACTGCGAAGGATAGTATATTTGAACCTGCTAAGGGAGGAGAAAAGCTCCAAATAAAAAAGAC
TGTGTCATTCCATCTGTATATCAGCACTGCTCCGTGTGGAGATGGCGCCCTCTTTGACAAGTCCTGCAGC
GACCGTGCTATGGAAAGCACAGAATCCCGCCACTACCCTGTCTTCGAGAATCCCAAACAAGGAAAGCTCC
GCACCAAGGTGGAGAACGGAGAAGGCACAATCCCTGTGGAATCCAGTGACATTGTGCCTACGTGGGATGG
CATTCGGCTCGGGGAGAGACTCCGTACCATGTCCTGTAGTGACAAAATCCTACGCTGGAACGTGCTGGGC
CTGCAAGGGGCACTGTTGACCCACTTCCTGCAGCCCATTTATCTCAAATCTGTCACATTGGGTTACCTTT
TCAGCCAAGGGCATCTGACCCGTGCTATTTGCTGTCGTGTGACAAGAGATGGGAGTGCATTTGAGGATGG
ACTACGACATCCCTTTATTGTCAACCACCCCAAGGTTGGCAGAGTCAGCATATATGATTCCAAAAGGCAA
TCCGGGAAGACTAAGGAGACAAGCGTCAACTGGTGTCTGGCTGATGGCTATGACCTGGAGATCCTGGACG
GTACCAGAGGCACTGTGGATGGGCCACGGAATGAATTGTCCCGGGTCTCCAAAAAGAACATTTTTCTTCT
ATTTAAGAAGCTCTGCTCCTTCCGTTACCGCAGGGATCTACTGAGACTCTCCTATGGTGAGGCCAAGAAA
GCTGCCCGTGACTACGAGACGGCCAAGAACTACTTCAAAAAAGGCCTGAAGGATATGGGCTATGGGAACT
GGATTAGCAAACCCCAGGAGGAAAAGAACTTTTATCTCTGCCCAGTATAGTAATGAACTAGTCCGTAACT
TGAAAGTATTTCGATTTCTTGGCTTTATATATCTTGTGGAAAGGACGAACTATACTGGTACGCCATGCTG
TC
