>Addgene plasmid #144308 | TFORF1735 | depositor partial sequence | sequence record 285040 | Barcode
ACTATACTGGTACGCCATGCTGTC
